>Addgene plasmid #47231 | TAL3512 | depositor partial sequence | sequence record 67318 | Insert sequence
ATGGACTACAAAGACCATGACGGTGATTATAAAGATCATGACATCGATTACAAGGATGACGATGACAAGA
TGGCCCCCAAGAAGAAGAGGAAGGTGGGCATTCACCGCGGGGTACCTATGGTGGACTTGAGGACACTCGG
TTATTCGCAACAGCAACAGGAGAAAATCAAGCCTAAGGTCAGGAGCACCGTCGCGCAACACCACGAGGCG
CTTGTGGGGCATGGCTTCACTCATGCGCATATTGTCGCGCTTTCACAGCACCCTGCGGCGCTTGGGACGG
TGGCTGTCAAATACCAAGATATGATTGCGGCCCTGCCCGAAGCCACGCACGAGGCAATTGTAGGGGTCGG
TAAACAGTGGTCGGGAGCGCGAGCACTTGAGGCGCTGCTGACTGTGGCGGGTGAGCTTAGGGGGCCTCCG
CTCCAGCTCGACACCGGGCAGCTGCTGAAGATCGCGAAGAGAGGGGGAGTAACAGCGGTAGAGGCAGTGC
ACGCCTGGCGCAATGCGCTCACCGGGGCCCCCTTGAACCTGACCCCAGACCAGGTAGTCGCAATCGCGTC
ACATGACGGGGGAAAGCAAGCCCTGGAAACCGTGCAAAGGTTGTTGCCGGTCCTTTGTCAAGACCACGGC
CTTACACCGGAGCAAGTCGTGGCCATTGCAAATAATAACGGTGGCAAACAGGCTCTTGAGACGGTTCAGA
GACTTCTCCCAGTTCTCTGTCAAGCCCACGGGCTGACTCCCGATCAAGTTGTAGCGATTGCGTCGCATGA
CGGAGGGAAACAAGCATTGGAGACTGTCCAACGGCTCCTTCCCGTGTTGTGTCAAGCCCACGGTTTGACG
CCTGCACAAGTGGTCGCCATCGCCAGCCATGATGGCGGTAAGCAGGCGCTGGAAACAGTACAGCGCCTGC
TGCCTGTACTGTGCCAGGATCATGGACTGACCCCAGACCAGGTAGTCGCAATCGCGAACAATAATGGGGG
AAAGCAAGCCCTGGAAACCGTGCAAAGGTTGTTGCCGGTCCTTTGTCAAGACCACGGCCTTACACCGGAG
CAAGTCGTGGCCATTGCAAGCAACATCGGTGGCAAACAGGCTCTTGAGACGGTTCAGAGACTTCTCCCAG
TTCTCTGTCAAGCCCACGGGCTGACTCCCGATCAAGTTGTAGCGATTGCGTCGAACATTGGAGGGAAACA
AGCATTGGAGACTGTCCAACGGCTCCTTCCCGTGTTGTGTCAAGCCCACGGTTTGACGCCTGCACAAGTG
GTCGCCATCGCCAACAACAACGGCGGTAAGCAGGCGCTGGAAACAGTACAGCGCCTGCTGCCTGTACTGT
GCCAGGATCATGGACTGACCCCAGACCAGGTAGTCGCAATCGCGTCGAACATTGGGGGAAAGCAAGCCCT
GGAAACCGTGCAAAGGTTGTTGCCGGTCCTTTGTCAAGACCACGGCCTTACACCGGAGCAAGTCGTGGCC
ATTGCAAGCAATGGGGGTGGCAAACAGGCTCTTGAGACGGTTCAGAGACTTCTCCCAGTTCTCTGTCAAG
CCCACGGGCTGACTCCCGATCAAGTTGTAGCGATTGCGTCGCATGACGGAGGGAAACAAGCATTGGAGAC
TGTCCAACGGCTCCTTCCCGTGTTGTGTCAAGCCCACGGTTTGACGCCTGCACAAGTGGTCGCCATCGCC
TCGAATGGCGGCGGTAAGCAGGCGCTGGAAACAGTACAGCGCCTGCTGCCTGTACTGTGCCAGGATCATG
GACTGACCCCAGACCAGGTAGTCGCAATCGCGAACAATAATGGGGGAAAGCAAGCCCTGGAAACCGTGCA
AAGGTTGTTGCCGGTCCTTTGTCAAGACCACGGCCTTACACCGGAGCAAGTCGTGGCCATTGCAAATAAT
AACGGTGGCAAACAGGCTCTTGAGACGGTTCAGAGACTTCTCCCAGTTCTCTGTCAAGCCCACGGGCTGA
CTCCCGATCAAGTTGTAGCGATTGCGAATAACAATGGAGGGAAACAAGCATTGGAGACTGTCCAACGGCT
CCTTCCCGTGTTGTGTCAAGCCCACGGTTTGACGCCTGCACAAGTGGTCGCCATCGCCAACAACAACGGC
GGTAAGCAGGCGCTGGAAACAGTACAGCGCCTGCTGCCTGTACTGTGCCAGGATCATGGACTGACACCCG
AACAGGTGGTCGCCATTGCTTCCCACGACGGAGGACGGCCAGCCTTGGAG
