>Addgene plasmid #47231 | TAL3512 | addgene partial sequence | sequence record 69188 | JDS-TALEN-F 5'-TAGGGGTCGGTAAACAGTGG-3'
GGCGGGTGAGCTTAGGGGGCCTCCGCTCCAGCTCGACACCGGGCAGCTGCTGAAGATCGCGAAGAGAGGG
GGAGTAACAGCGGTAGAGGCAGTGCACGCCTGGCGCAATGCGCTCACCGGGGCCCCCTTGAACCTGACCC
CAGACCAGGTAGTCGCAATCGCGTCACATGACGGGGGAAAGCAAGCCCTGGAAACCGTGCAAAGGTTGTT
GCCGGTCCTTTGTCAAGACCACGGCCTTACACCGGAGCAAGTCGTGGCCATTGCAAATAATAACGGTGGC
AAACAGGCTCTTGAGACGGTTCAGAGACTTCTCCCAGTTCTCTGTCAAGCCCACGGGCTGACTCCCGATC
AAGTTGTAGCGATTGCGTCGCATGACGGAGGGAAACAAGCATTGGAGACTGTCCAACGGCTCCTTCCCGT
GTTGTGTCAAGCCCACGGTTTGACGCCTGCACAAGTGGTCGCCATCGCCAGCCATGATGGCGGTAAGCAG
GCGCTGGAAACAGTACAGCGCCTGCTGCCTGTACTGTGCCAGGATCATGGACTGACCCCAGACCAGGTAG
TCGCAATCGCGAACAATAATGGGGGAAAGCAAGCCCTGGAAACCGTGCAAAGGTTGTTGCCGGTCCTTTG
TCAAGACCACGGCCTTACACCGGAGCAAGTCGTGGCCATTGCAAGCAACATCGGTGGCAAACAGGCTCTT
GAGACGGTTCAGAGACTTCTCCCAGTTCTCTGTCAAGCCCACGGGCTGACTCCCGATCAAGTTGTAGCGA
TTGCGTCGAACATTGGAGGGAAACAAGCATTGGAGACTGTCCAACGGCTCCTTCCCGTGTTGTGTCAAGC
CCACGGTTTGACGCCTGCACAAGTGGTCGCCATCGCCAACAACAACGGCGGTAA
