[The description below was written by a language model from this plasmid's Addgene catalogue record.]
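Description:
TAL3512 is a TALEN expression plasmid encoding the left-hand monomer of a nuclease pair directed against the zebrafish (D. rerio) protocadherin gene pcdh10a. It is built on the JDS71 backbone (about 6.4 kb without insert), a vector listed as suitable both for mammalian expression and for T7-driven use. It is maintained in E. coli as a high-copy plasmid under ampicillin selection. No feature table accompanies the record, so elements such as the origin of replication and polyadenylation signal are not explicitly listed, although the use of a BGH reverse sequencing primer suggests a BGH terminator region downstream of the coding sequence.

The insert, roughly 1.4 kb, is an engineered array of TAL effector repeats designed to recognise a specific site in pcdh10a. It was cloned between BsmBI sites that were destroyed in the process, as is typical for type IIS assembly. This places the array in frame with backbone-encoded sequences, namely an N-terminal 3X Flag tag for detection and a C-terminal wild-type FokI nuclease domain. Expression is driven by the CMV promoter, while the T7 designation indicates a T7 promoter, which would typically allow in vitro transcription of mRNA.

Because FokI cleaves only as a dimer, this left monomer must be paired with a matching right-hand TALEN that binds the opposite strand nearby. The resulting double-strand break is repaired imprecisely, producing disruptive indel mutations. The associated work concerns targeted gene disruption in somatic zebrafish cells, and the insert name indicates that the plasmid belongs to a zebrafish community set of TALENs. The depositor recommends verifying the plasmid by diagnostic restriction digest before use.
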