Addgene plasmid #47231: TAL3512
Depositing lab: Keith Joung. Depositing organization: Massachusetts General Hospital. Publication: Targeted gene disruption in somatic zebrafish cells using engineered TALENs. Sander JD, Cade L, Khayter C, Reyon D, Peterson RT, Joung JK, Yeh JR. Nat Biotechnol. 2011 Aug 5;29(8):697-8. doi: 10.1038/nbt.1934. PubMed 21822241.
Backbone
  Vector backbone: JDS71
  Backbone manufacturer: Addgene plasmid #32287
  Backbone size w/o insert (bp): 6447
  Vector type: Mammalian Expression ; T7
Growth in bacteria
  Bacterial resistance: Ampicillin, 100 μg/mL
  Growth temperature: 37°C
  Growth strain: XL1 Blue
  Copy number: High Copy
Gene/Insert
  Gene/Insert name: ZebrafishCommunity-pcdh10a-left (alt name: pcdh10a)
  Species: D. rerio (zebrafish)
  Insert size (bp): 1430
  Entrez Gene: pcdh10a (a.k.a. pcr1, ZPCR1, pcdh10, fc56b06, wu:fc56b06, wu:fq40g12)
  Promoter: CMV
  Tag / fusion protein: 3X Flag (N terminal on backbone); WT FOKI (C terminal on backbone)
  Cloning method: Restriction Enzyme; 5′ cloning site BsmBI (destroyed during cloning); 3′ cloning site BsmBI (destroyed during cloning)
  Sequencing primers: 5′ CMV-F; 3′ BGH-rev
Terms and licenses: Academic/Nonprofit Terms; Industry Terms: Not Available to Industry
Depositor comments: Target binding site: TCGCCGAAGATCTGGGGC It is strongly recommended that users perform a diagnostic digest to verify this plasmid prior to use. For example, a double digest of the plasmid with BamHI and KpnI should result in two bands at 2.3kb and 5.8kb.
How to cite: TAL3512 was a gift from Keith Joung (Addgene plasmid # 47231 ; http://n2t.net/addgene:47231 ; RRID:Addgene_47231)
